Addgene plasmid #132250: pDONR221_SVOPL
Purpose: Gateway entry clone with codon-optimized ORF sequence for subcloning into custom expression vectors
Depositing lab: RESOLUTE Consortium & Giulio Superti-Furga. Depositing organization: CeMM Research Center for Molecular Medicine. Publication: The RESOLUTE consortium: unlocking SLC transporters for drug discovery. Superti-Furga G, Lackner D, Wiedmer T, Ingles-Prieto A, Barbosa B, Girardi E, Goldmann U, Gurtl B, Klavins K, Klimek C, Lindinger S, Lineiro-Retes E, Muller AC, Onstein S, Redinger G, Reil D, Sedlyarov V, Wolf G, Crawford M, Everley R, ... Steppan CM. Nat Rev Drug Discov. 2020 Jul;19(7):429-430. doi: 10.1038/d41573-020-00056-6. PubMed 32265506.
Backbone
  Vector backbone: pDONR221
  Backbone manufacturer: Thermo Fisher Scientific
  Backbone size w/o insert (bp): 2550
  Vector type: Mammalian Expression
Growth in bacteria
  Bacterial resistance: Kanamycin, 50 μg/mL
  Growth temperature: 37°C
  Growth strain: Stbl3
  Copy number: High Copy
Gene/Insert
  Gene/Insert name: SVOPL (alt name: MGC46715)
  Species: H. sapiens (human)
  Insert size (bp): 1476
  Entrez Gene: SVOPL (a.k.a. MGC46715)
  Cloning method: Gateway Cloning
  Sequencing primers: 5′ M13-fwd; 3′ M13-rev
Terms and licenses: Academic/Nonprofit Terms; Industry Terms
Depositor comments: For more information on the full Resolute plasmid collection, please see www.addgene.org/depositor-collections/re-solute/. Please provide your feedback on this plasmid to the RESOLUTE consortium by filling out their RESOLUTE repository feedback form: https://forms.office.com/Pages/ResponsePage.aspx?id=0e05yklzmkS7rjFGQL4N7z4feCLQvEJAmVcOCM_u885UN1JJRko0Ukg4TVQwNTZLOUxPQVJWT1NHUCQlQCN0PWcu
How to cite: pDONR221_SVOPL was a gift from RESOLUTE Consortium & Giulio Superti-Furga (Addgene plasmid # 132250 ; http://n2t.net/addgene:132250 ; RRID:Addgene_132250)
