[The description below was written by a language model from this plasmid's Addgene catalogue record and pLannotate feature annotations shown in this document.]
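Description:
pDONR221_SVOPL is a Gateway entry clone built on the pDONR221 backbone, carrying a codon-optimized open reading frame for human SVOPL (also recorded as MGC46715). It belongs to a large collection of solute carrier transporter clones assembled as a shared resource for transporter research and drug discovery. Although it is catalogued under mammalian expression, the plasmid has no eukaryotic promoter or polyadenylation signal in its annotated features. It serves as a shuttle for the ORF rather than as an expression vector. It is maintained in E. coli at high copy number through a ColE1/pUC-type origin and is selected with kanamycin via an aminoglycoside phosphotransferase (KanR) gene.

The 1,476 bp SVOPL coding sequence sits between attL1 and attL2, the recombination sites produced when an insert is captured into a donor vector. These sites allow an LR Clonase reaction to transfer the ORF, with its orientation preserved, into any attR-containing destination vector, which then supplies the promoter, tags and selection markers wanted for a given experiment. Upstream of attL1 lie the rrnB T1 and T2 transcription terminators, which shield the insert from read-through transcription originating in the backbone and so limit unintended expression in bacteria. A T7 promoter lies just beyond attL2, on the reverse strand and so directed back toward the insert. The short lacI and lacZα fragments annotated nearby are backbone remnants rather than functional genes. M13 forward and reverse priming sites flank the cassette for sequence verification. The full sequenced plasmid is 4,026 nt, consistent with the stated backbone and insert sizes. The record does not say whether the ORF retains a stop codon.
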