Features (pLannotate 1.2.2; 10 found; start..end, strand, type, name):
    121..213     +  CDS            lacI (fragment): lac repressor; lacI; The lac repressor binds to the lac operator to inhibit transcription in E. coli. This inhibition can be relieved by adding lactose or isopropyl-β-D-thiogalactopyranoside (IPTG).
    268..295     -  terminator     rrnB T2 terminator: transcription terminator T2 from the E. coli rrnB gene
    427..470     +  terminator     rrnB T1 terminator: Escherichia coli rrnB; transcription terminator T1 from the E. coli rrnB gene
    517..553     -  CDS            lacZα (fragment): LacZα fragment of β-galactosidase; lacZ fragment
    569..668     +  protein_bind   attL1: mutant version of attL; recombination site for the Gateway® LR reaction LR Clonase™
    674..2149    +  CDS            SVOPL: SVOPL_HUMAN - Experimental evidence at protein level: Swiss-Prot protein existence level 1. From Homo sapiens (Human).
   2151..2250    -  protein_bind   attL2: mutant version of attL; recombination site for the Gateway® LR reaction LR Clonase™
   2268..2286    -  promoter       T7 promoter: promoter for bacteriophage T7 RNA polymerase
   2420..3229    +  CDS            KanR: aminoglycoside phosphotransferase; aph(3')-Ia; confers resistance to kanamycin in bacteria or G418 (Geneticin®) in eukaryotes
   3376..3964    +  rep_origin     ori: high-copy-number ColE1/pMB1/pBR322/pUC origin of replication
>Addgene plasmid #132250 | pDONR221_SVOPL | addgene full sequence | sequence record 263665 | Addgene NGS Result
CTTTCCTGCGTTATCCCCTGATTCTGTGGATAACCGTATTACCGCCTTTGAGTGAGCTGATACCGCTCGC
CGCAGCCGAACGACCGAGCGCAGCGAGTCAGTGAGCGAGGAAGCGGAAGAGCGCCCAATACGCAAACCGC
CTCTCCCCGCGCGTTGGCCGATTCATTAATGCAGCTGGCACGACAGGTTTCCCGACTGGAAAGCGGGCAG
TGAGCGCAACGCAATTAATACGCGTACCGCTAGCCAGGAAGAGTTTGTAGAAACGCAAAAAGGCCATCCG
TCAGGATGGCCTTCTGCTTAGTTTGATGCCTGGCAGTTTATGGCGGGCGTCCTGCCCGCCACCCTCCGGG
CCGTTGCTTCACAACGTTCAAATCCGCTCCCGGCGGATTTGTCCTACTCAGGAGAGCGTTCACCGACAAA
CAACAGATAAAACGAAAGGCCCAGTCTTCCGACTGAGCCTTTCGTTTTATTTGATGCCTGGCAGTTCCCT
ACTCTCGCGTTAACGCTAGCATGGATGTTTTCCCAGTCACGACGTTGTAAAACGACGGCCAGTCTTAAGC
TCGGGCCCCAAATAATGATTTTATTTTGACTGATAGTGACCTGTTCGTTGCAACACATTGATGAGCAATG
CTTTTTTATAATGCCAACTTTGTACAAAAAAGCAGGCTCCACCATGGCCACCAAGCCCACAGAGCCTGTG
ACCATCCTGTCTCTGAGGAAGCTGAGCCTGGGCACAGCCGAGCCACAGGTGAAGGAGCCCAAGACCTTTA
CAGTGGAGGACGCAGTGGAGACCATCGGATTCGGCCGCTTTCACATCGCCCTGTTCCTGATCATGGGCTC
CACAGGCGTGGTGGAGGCCATGGAGATCATGCTGATCGCCGTGGTGTCTCCAGTGATCAGGTGCGAGTGG
CAGCTGGAGAACTGGCAGGTGGCCCTGGTGACCACAATGGTGTTCTTTGGCTACATGGTGTTCAGCATCC
TGTTTGGCCTGCTGGCCGATCGGTATGGCAGATGGAAGATCCTGCTGATCTCCTTCCTGTGGGGCGCCTA
CTTTTCTCTGCTGACCAGCTTCGCCCCCTCCTATATCTGGTTCGTGTTTCTGAGGACAATGGTGGGATGT
GGCGTGAGCGGACACTCCCAGGGACTGATCATCAAGACCGAGTTTCTGCCAACAAAGTACCGCGGCTATA
TGCTGCCACTGAGCCAGGTGTTCTGGCTGGCAGGATCCCTGCTGATCATCGGACTGGCCTCTGTGATCAT
CCCGACTATAGGATGGCGATGGTTGATCAGGGTGGCATCCATCCCTGGCATCATCCTGATCGTGGCCTTC
AAGTTTATCCCAGAGTCCGCCAGGTTCAACGTGTCTACCGGAAATACAAGGGCCGCCCTGGCCACCCTGG
AGAGGGTGGCCAAGATGAATAGAAGCGTGATGCCTGAGGGCAAGCTGGTGGAGCCAGTGCTGGAGAAGAG
GGGCCGCTTTGCCGACCTGCTGGATGCCAAGTACCTGCGGACCACACTGCAGATCTGGGTCATCTGGCTG
GGCATCTCTTTCGCCTACTATGGCGTGATCCTGGCAAGCGCCGAGCTGCTGGAGAGAGACCTGGTGTGCG
GCTCCAAGTCTGATAGCGCCGTGGTGGTGACCGGAGGCGACTCCGGCGAGTCCCAGTCTCCCTGCTACTG
TCACATGTTTGCCCCTAGCGATTATCGGACCATGATCATCTCCACAATCGGCGAGATCGCCCTGAACCCA
CTGAATATCCTGGGCATCAACTTCCTGGGCCGGAGACTGAGCCTGTCCATCACCATGGGCTGCACAGCCC
TGTTCTTTCTGCTGCTGAATATCTGTACCAGCTCCGCCGGCCTGATCGGCTTCCTGTTTATGCTGAGAGC
CCTGGTGGCCGCCAACTTTAATACCGTGTACATCTATACAGCCGAGGTGTATCCAACCACAATGCGGGCC
CTGGGAATGGGCACATCTGGAAGCCTGTGCAGAATTGGCGCCATGGTGGCCCCTTTCATCTCTCAGGTGC
TGATGTCCGCCTCTATCCTGGGCGCCCTGTGCCTGTTTTCTAGCGTGTGCGTGGTGTGCGCCATCAGCGC
CTTCACCCTGCCAATCGAGACAAAGGGACGGGCCCTGCAGCAGATCAAGGACCCAGCTTTCTTGTACAAA
GTTGGCATTATAAGAAAGCATTGCTTATCAATTTGTTGCAACGAACAGGTCACTATCAGTCAAAATAAAA
TCATTATTTGCCATCCAGCTGATATCCCCTATAGTGAGTCGTATTACATGGTCATAGCTGTTTCCTGGCA
GCTCTGGCCCGTGTCTCAAAATCTCTGATGTTACATTGCACAAGATAAAAATATATCATCATGAACAATA
AAACTGTCTGCTTACATAAACAGTAATACAAGGGGTGTTATGAGCCATATTCAACGGGAAACGTCGAGGC
CGCGATTAAATTCCAACATGGATGCTGATTTATATGGGTATAAATGGGCTCGCGATAATGTCGGGCAATC
AGGTGCGACAATCTATCGCTTGTATGGGAAGCCCGATGCGCCAGAGTTGTTTCTGAAACATGGCAAAGGT
AGCGTTGCCAATGATGTTACAGATGAGATGGTCAGACTAAACTGGCTGACGGAATTTATGCCTCTTCCGA
CCATCAAGCATTTTATCCGTACTCCTGATGATGCATGGTTACTCACCACTGCGATCCCCGGAAAAACAGC
ATTCCAGGTATTAGAAGAATATCCTGATTCAGGTGAAAATATTGTTGATGCGCTGGCAGTGTTCCTGCGC
CGGTTGCATTCGATTCCTGTTTGTAATTGTCCTTTTAACAGCGATCGCGTATTTCGTCTCGCTCAGGCGC
AATCACGAATGAATAACGGTTTGGTTGATGCGAGTGATTTTGATGACGAGCGTAATGGCTGGCCTGTTGA
ACAAGTCTGGAAAGAAATGCATAAACTTTTGCCATTCTCACCGGATTCAGTCGTCACTCATGGTGATTTC
TCACTTGATAACCTTATTTTTGACGAGGGGAAATTAATAGGTTGTATTGATGTTGGACGAGTCGGAATCG
CAGACCGATACCAGGATCTTGCCATCCTATGGAACTGCCTCGGTGAGTTTTCTCCTTCATTACAGAAACG
GCTTTTTCAAAAATATGGTATTGATAATCCTGATATGAATAAATTGCAGTTTCATTTGATGCTCGATGAG
TTTTTCTAATCAGAATTGGTTAATTGGTTGTAACACTGGCAGAGCATTACGCTGACTTGACGGGACGGCG
CAAGCTCATGACCAAAATCCCTTAACGTGAGTTACGCGTCGTTCCACTGAGCGTCAGACCCCGTAGAAAA
GATCAAAGGATCTTCTTGAGATCCTTTTTTTCTGCGCGTAATCTGCTGCTTGCAAACAAAAAAACCACCG
CTACCAGCGGTGGTTTGTTTGCCGGATCAAGAGCTACCAACTCTTTTTCCGAAGGTAACTGGCTTCAGCA
GAGCGCAGATACCAAATACTGTTCTTCTAGTGTAGCCGTAGTTAGGCCACCACTTCAAGAACTCTGTAGC
ACCGCCTACATACCTCGCTCTGCTAATCCTGTTACCAGTGGCTGCTGCCAGTGGCGATAAGTCGTGTCTT
ACCGGGTTGGACTCAAGACGATAGTTACCGGATAAGGCGCAGCGGTCGGGCTGAACGGGGGGTTCGTGCA
CACAGCCCAGCTTGGAGCGAACGACCTACACCGAACTGAGATACCTACAGCGTGAGCTATGAGAAAGCGC
CACGCTTCCCGAAGGGAGAAAGGCGGACAGGTATCCGGTAAGCGGCAGGGTCGGAACAGGAGAGCGCACG
AGGGAGCTTCCAGGGGGAAACGCCTGGTATCTTTATAGTCCTGTCGGGTTTCGCCACCTCTGACTTGAGC
GTCGATTTTTGTGATGCTCGTCAGGGGGGCGGAGCCTATGGAAAAACGCCAGCAACGCGGCCTTTTTACG
GTTCCTGGCCTTTTGCTGGCCTTTTGCTCACATGTT
