>Addgene plasmid #132250 | pDONR221_SVOPL | depositor partial sequence | sequence record 253900 | Codon-optimized ORF of SVOPL
ATGGCCACCAAGCCCACAGAGCCTGTGACCATCCTGTCTCTGAGGAAGCTGAGCCTGGGCACAGCCGAGC
CACAGGTGAAGGAGCCCAAGACCTTTACAGTGGAGGACGCAGTGGAGACCATCGGATTCGGCCGCTTTCA
CATCGCCCTGTTCCTGATCATGGGCTCCACAGGCGTGGTGGAGGCCATGGAGATCATGCTGATCGCCGTG
GTGTCTCCAGTGATCAGGTGCGAGTGGCAGCTGGAGAACTGGCAGGTGGCCCTGGTGACCACAATGGTGT
TCTTTGGCTACATGGTGTTCAGCATCCTGTTTGGCCTGCTGGCCGATCGGTATGGCAGATGGAAGATCCT
GCTGATCTCCTTCCTGTGGGGCGCCTACTTTTCTCTGCTGACCAGCTTCGCCCCCTCCTATATCTGGTTC
GTGTTTCTGAGGACAATGGTGGGATGTGGCGTGAGCGGACACTCCCAGGGACTGATCATCAAGACCGAGT
TTCTGCCAACAAAGTACCGCGGCTATATGCTGCCACTGAGCCAGGTGTTCTGGCTGGCAGGATCCCTGCT
GATCATCGGACTGGCCTCTGTGATCATCCCGACTATAGGATGGCGATGGTTGATCAGGGTGGCATCCATC
CCTGGCATCATCCTGATCGTGGCCTTCAAGTTTATCCCAGAGTCCGCCAGGTTCAACGTGTCTACCGGAA
ATACAAGGGCCGCCCTGGCCACCCTGGAGAGGGTGGCCAAGATGAATAGAAGCGTGATGCCTGAGGGCAA
GCTGGTGGAGCCAGTGCTGGAGAAGAGGGGCCGCTTTGCCGACCTGCTGGATGCCAAGTACCTGCGGACC
ACACTGCAGATCTGGGTCATCTGGCTGGGCATCTCTTTCGCCTACTATGGCGTGATCCTGGCAAGCGCCG
AGCTGCTGGAGAGAGACCTGGTGTGCGGCTCCAAGTCTGATAGCGCCGTGGTGGTGACCGGAGGCGACTC
CGGCGAGTCCCAGTCTCCCTGCTACTGTCACATGTTTGCCCCTAGCGATTATCGGACCATGATCATCTCC
ACAATCGGCGAGATCGCCCTGAACCCACTGAATATCCTGGGCATCAACTTCCTGGGCCGGAGACTGAGCC
TGTCCATCACCATGGGCTGCACAGCCCTGTTCTTTCTGCTGCTGAATATCTGTACCAGCTCCGCCGGCCT
GATCGGCTTCCTGTTTATGCTGAGAGCCCTGGTGGCCGCCAACTTTAATACCGTGTACATCTATACAGCC
GAGGTGTATCCAACCACAATGCGGGCCCTGGGAATGGGCACATCTGGAAGCCTGTGCAGAATTGGCGCCA
TGGTGGCCCCTTTCATCTCTCAGGTGCTGATGTCCGCCTCTATCCTGGGCGCCCTGTGCCTGTTTTCTAG
CGTGTGCGTGGTGTGCGCCATCAGCGCCTTCACCCTGCCAATCGAGACAAAGGGACGGGCCCTGCAGCAG
ATCAAG
